>Addgene plasmid #34506 | KHBD00395 | depositor partial sequence | sequence record 41073 | KHBD00395 sequence 1884 bps
ATGGCCGTTTTCCTGATCAACGTCTGCAAGTACAATGGCTGCGGCATCACGTTTCCGAGCTTGAGCGATC
TGATTTCCCACATCGAGGACACCCACATAGACTATGACCCAAAGGTGGTCGAACAGAAGGAGCAGGCCCA
GCCTGCCTGCCTGCCCTTAAGTTATGTCCTGCGCTTCATCACCGAGGAGAACCGCAAGGAGGCGGGCTCG
TTCCTGGCCAGCAACACAACAGCCCCACCGACCACCAATAGCGGATCCAATGCAGCTGGCCACGGGAATG
GCAATGTGGAGCTCAAGCGAAAGCTGGCCATCAAGCACCACAGTTACAGTATGTCCTCGTCCAACCGCAG
CACCACGCCAACAGGCAGCGAAATGGACGAGGACGAAATGGTGGTCACGGAGTCGGAGGATAGCAACGAC
TCCTGGACCACCGAGGAGTTTAGCTCGGAGTTTATCATGCGCTACGGCAGCAGGCATTCCGGTGGTGGAA
GCAATGGCACGCCCGGCAATGAGAAACCCTTCGCCTGCCCTGTTCCGGGATGCAAAAAGCGTTACAAGAA
CGTCAACGGCATCAAGTACCATTCGAAGAACGGTCACAAAAAGGACGGAAGAGTGCGCAAGGGCTACAAG
TGTCACTGCGGCAAGAGTTACAAAACGGCCCAGGGCCTGAAGAACCACGCGCTGCACACACACAACTCGC
AGCCGGATAGTGTGCTGAATGCCCAGCTGGCCAATGCGTTGGCCATAGGCGATGGGGCCAGTGCGGCCAC
GCCTGTGGGCAGCAGCAACACCTCCTCCAATCCGAACCCGCCGCCCATCATTCAGCGCAGCAACTCGCCG
TCTCAGTCGCTGGGCTCGTTGAGTCCGTCGAGCATCAGCAACATGTCGAGCAGCGCCAGCAGTTGCCATG
GAGGCAGCGGCAGTCTGTCGAACGGGAATAATGGCAACAATGGGAGCACTACTAGCAACACTGCCATTCT
CACTAGCAACGGGAATGTCCTGCAGCAGCTCAGTGCCGGGAATGTGGTCACCCTGACCAATCTTCCCACG
CAACAGCATCAGCAGCAACAGCCGCAGCCGCAACAGCAGCAGCAGCAGCAACTCCATCAAAACACTGCAA
CAGGTAACAGCAACAACAACAATTTAATGCGCAGCACACTCGGTTTAGTATCCATTAAAACCAACAACAC
GCCGACAGCCAAGTCGGTTAGCAATCTGATGGCTGCTAATGCCACAGCCAGCAAGATACTCAAGCTGGCC
ACCAATGTGGCCAATGGTGGCTCCTCTATGGACATTGTGCAGCAGCAACAGCAGCACAACAAGACCACAA
CTACTGGCCAAACAGTGCTCAATGGCAGCAAACCGCTGCCCAATTTGGTCAACTTGGGCATTCTCACGCC
GGCCACCTCACCCACCAAAAACACCCAAACGCTGACCTTCACCACCACGAATGGTAGTACCCAGCAGCAG
CAGGCTCTAGTGGCCTCGTTGTCCAAGAAGACCAACATACTGCTACTACAGGAGCCAACCCAGTTGGTGC
AGCAGGTACAGCAGCAGCAGCAGCAGCAACAGCAGCAGCAACAGCAACTGCAGCAGCAGGTGCAGCAGCA
ACACCACGTTCTGCCCATCAGTCCCACGAGCAGCGTCAGCGGGAACAGCAGCAAGAGCAGCTCGCCCACG
CCGCAGCAACAGCAACAGCAGCTGCTGAAGAAGGGCAAACTGGAACTGATAGAGCCCATGGAGACGGATG
AGGGTCAGAGCGACGGCATTTCGGAGAGCGTGGCTGCAGCGATTGCCAGCATCACAGATTGCAAGGAGGA
CATAGGAGGAGCAACAGTGGCGGGCATTGAAGTTGTAGGCGCTGGCGCCGTCAACGAAGAGACG
