>Addgene plasmid #34506 | KHBD00395 | addgene partial sequence | sequence record 42564 | M13-Rev 5'-CAGGAAACAGCTATGACC-3'
TTATTTTGACTGATAGTGACCTGTTCGTTGCAACAAATTGATAAGCAATGCTTTCTTATAATGCCAACTT
TGTACAAGAAAGTTGGCAACGTCTCTTCGTTGACGGCGCCAGCGCCTACAACTTCAATGCCCGCCACTGT
TGCTCCTCCTATGTCCTCCTTGCAATCTGTGATGCTGGCAATCGCTGCAGCCACGCTCTCCGAAATGCCG
TCGCTCTGACCCTCATCCGTCTCCATGGGCTCTATCAGTTCCAGTTTGCCCTTCTTCAGCAGCTGCTGTT
GCTGTTGCTGCGGCGTGGGCGAGCTGCTCTTGCTGCTGTTCCCGCTGACGCTGCTCGTGGGACTGATGGG
CAGAACGTGGTGTTGCTGCTGCACCTGCTGCTGCAGTTGCTGTTGCTGCTGCTGTTGCTGCTGCTGCTGC
TGCTGTACCTGCTGCACCAACTGGGTTGGCTCCTGTAGTAGCAGTATGTTGGTCTTCTTGGACAACGAGG
CCACTAGAGCCTGCTGCTGCTGGGTACTACCATTCGTGGTGGTGAAGGTCAGCGTTTGGGTGTTTTTGGT
GGGTGAGGTGGCCGGCGTGAGAATGCCCAAGTTGACCAAATTGGGCAGCGGTTTGCTGCCATTGAGCACT
GTTTGGCCAGTAGTTGTGGTCTTGTTGTGCTGCTGTTGCTGCTGCACAATGTCCATAGAGGAGCCACCAT
TGGCCACATTGGTGGCCAGCTTGAGTATCTTGCTGGCTGTGGCATTAGCAGCCATCAGATTGCTAACCGA
CTTGGCTGTCGGCGTGTTGTT
