[The description below was written by a language model from this plasmid's Addgene catalogue record.]
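Description:
KHBD00395 is a Gateway clone built in the Invitrogen pDONR221 backbone, carrying the open reading frame of the Drosophila melanogaster gene CG12054 (FBgn0039831). The repository lists it as a Gateway donor vector, but because the roughly 1.9 kb insert was introduced by Gateway cloning into a backbone of about 2.5 kb, it functions in practice as an entry clone. In such a clone the ORF is expected to be flanked by recombination sites that allow transfer into compatible destination vectors. The plasmid is maintained in E. coli as a high-copy construct under kanamycin selection. M13 forward and reverse priming sites on either side of the insert serve for sequence verification. No feature table accompanies the record, so the exact att sites, origin and other backbone elements are not itemised here.

The plasmid is not an expression vector. The record lists no promoter, tag or reporter, and these would be supplied by whichever destination vector receives the ORF. The depositor notes that ORFs in this collection were cloned open-ended, without a stop codon, which allows in-frame C-terminal fusions after recombination as well as N-terminal ones. The clone belongs to a collection associated with work on automated protein-DNA interaction screening of Drosophila regulatory elements. This suggests its intended use is as a shuttling source for making fusion constructs for such assays, though the record does not describe the function of CG12054 itself or name specific destination vectors.
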