Addgene plasmid #34506: KHBD00395
Depositing lab: Bart Deplancke. Depositing organization: Swiss Federal Institute of Technology (EPFL). Publication: Automated protein-DNA interaction screening of Drosophila regulatory elements. Korneel Hens, Jean-Daniel Feuz, Alina Isakova, Antonina Lagovitina, Andreas Massouras, Julien Bryois, Patrick Callaerts, Susan E. Celniker, Bart Deplancke. Nat Methods. 2011 Oct 30;8(12):1065-70. 10.1038/nmeth.1763 PubMed 22037703.
Backbone
  Vector backbone: pDONR221
  Backbone manufacturer: Invitrogen
  Backbone size w/o insert (bp): 2536
  Vector type: Gateway Donor Vector
Growth in bacteria
  Bacterial resistance: Kanamycin, 50 μg/mL
  Growth temperature: 37°C
  Growth strain: DH5alpha
  Copy number: High Copy
Gene/Insert
  Gene/Insert name: CG12054 (alt names: FBgn0039831; CG12054)
  Species: D. melanogaster (fly)
  Insert size (bp): 1884
  Entrez Gene: CG12054 (a.k.a. Dmel_CG12054, Dmel\CG12054)
  Cloning method: Gateway Cloning
  Sequencing primers: 5′ M13F; 3′ M13R
Terms and licenses: Academic/Nonprofit Terms; Industry Terms: Not Available to Industry
Depositor comments: Please note that the ORFs in this collection were cloned open-ended (without a stop codon).
How to cite: KHBD00395 was a gift from Bart Deplancke (Addgene plasmid # 34506 ; http://n2t.net/addgene:34506 ; RRID:Addgene_34506)
